>Addgene plasmid #42901 | pcDNAI Neo mouse PECAM FL | addgene partial sequence | sequence record 59709 | CMV-F 5'-CGCAAATGGGCGGTAGGCGTG-3'
ACTAGAGAACCCACTGCTTACTGGCTTATCGAAATTAATACGACTCACTATAGGGAGACCCAAGCTTGGT
ACCGAGCTCGGATCCACTAGTAACGGCCGCCAGTGTGCTGGAATTCTGCAGATCTAGAACTAGTGGATCC
CCCGGGCTGCAGGAATTCCGGCATGGCCGGAAGACAGAACTAGCTGAGTGCTTCAGTCTGCAGAAGTCTT
TCAGGATTCAGCTGAGGTGGGCCTCAGTCGGCAGACAAGATGCTCCTGGCTCTGGGACTCACGCTGGTGC
TCTATGCAAGCCTCCAGGCTGAGGAAAACTCCTTCACCATCAACAGCATCCATATGGAAAGCCTGCCATC
ATGGGAGGTGATGAATGGGCAGCAACTGACCCTGGAGTGCCTTGTGGACATCAGCACCACCTCGAAAAGC
AGGTCTCAGCACCGGGTGCTGTTCTATAAGGACGATGCGATGGTGTATAACGTCACCTCCAGGGAGCACA
CCGAGAGCTACGTCATTCCTCAGGCTCGGGTCTTCCACTCCGGGAAGTACAAATGCACAGTGATGCTGAA
CAACAAGGAAAAAACCACGATTGAGTACGAGGTGAAGGTGCATGGCGTATCCAAGCCCAAGGTGACACTG
GACAAAAAGGAGGTGACAGAAGGCGGGGTCGTGACGGTCAATTGTTCCTTGCAAGAAGAAAAGCCACCGA
TCTTTTTTAAAATTGAAAAATTAGAAGTGGGGACAAAGTTTGTCAAGCGAAGGATAGATAAGACCTCCAA
CGAGAACTTTGTGCTCATGGAATTCCCCATTGAGGCGCAGGACCACGTGTTAGTGTTT
