>Addgene plasmid #42901 | pcDNAI Neo mouse PECAM FL | depositor partial sequence | sequence record 207476 | PECAM-1 insert sequence
TGCCCCTGAGGATGGCCGGAAGACAGAACTAGCTGAGTGCTTCAGTCTGCAGAAGTCTTTCAGGATTCAG
CTGAGGTGGGCCTCAGTCGGCAGACAAGATGCTCCTGGCTCTGGGACTCACGCTGGTGCTCTATGCAAGC
CTCCAGGCTGAGGAAAACTCCTTCACCATCAACAGCATCCATATGGAAAGCCTGCCATCATGGGAGGTGA
TGAATGGGCAGCAACTGACCCTGGAGTGCCTTGTGGACATCAGCACCACCTCGAAAAGCAGGTCTCAGCA
CCGGGTGCTGTTCTATAAGGACGATGCGATGGTGTATAACGTCACCTCCAGGGAGCACACCGAGAGCTAC
GTCATTCCTCAGGCTCGGGTCTTCCACTCCGGGAAGTACAAATGCACAGTGATGCTGAACAACAAGGAAA
AAACCACGATTGAGTACGAGGTGAAGGTGCATGGCGTATCCAAGCCCAAGGTGACACTGGACAAAAAGGA
GGTGACAGAAGGCGGGGTCGTGACGGTCAATTGTTCCTTGCAAGAAGAAAAGCCACCGATCTTTTTTAAA
ATTGAAAAATTAGAAGTGGGGACAAAGTTTGTCAAGCGAAGGATAGATAAGACCTCCAACGAGAACTTTG
TGCTCATGGAATTCCCCATTGAGGCGCAGGACCACGTGTTAGTGTTTCGCTGCCAAGCTGGGATCCTGTC
CGGATTCAAATTGCAGGAGTCAGAACCCATCAGGAGTGAATACGTCACCGTGCAGGAGTCCTTCTCCACT
CCCAAGTTTGAAATCAAGCCCCCTGGGATGATCATAGAAGGGGACCAGCTGCACATTAGGTGCATAGTTC
AAGTGACACACTTGGTCCAGGAGTTTACAGAAATTATCATCCAAAAAGACAAGGCGATTGTAGCCACCTC
CAAGCAAAGCAGTGAAGCTGTCTACTCAGTCATGGCCATGGTCGAGTACAGTGGACACTACACCTGCAAA
GTGGAATCAAACCGTATCTCCAAAGCCAGTAGCATCATGGTCAACATAACAGAGCTGTTTCCCAAGCCGA
AGTTAGAGTTCTCCTCCAGTCGTCTGGACCAAGGGGAGTTGTTGGACCTGTCCTGCTCCGTCTCGGGCAC
ACCTGTAGCCAACTTCACCATCCAGAAGGAAGAGACGGTCTTGTCGCAGTATCAGAATTTCAGCAAGATC
GCCGAGGAGAGTGACAGCGGGGAGTACAGCTGTACTGCAGGCATCGGCAAAGTGGTCAAGAGAAGCGGCC
TGGTACCGATCCAGGTGTGCGAAATGCTCTCGAAGCCCAGTATTTTTCATGATGCCAAGTCTGAGATCAT
AAAAGGACATGCCATAGGCATCAGCTGCCAGTCCGAAAATGGAACTGCACCCATCACTTACCACCTTATG
AAAGCAAAGAGTGACTTCCAGACTCTCGAGGTGACCTCCAATGACCCAGCAACATTCACAGATAAGCCCA
CCAGAGACATGGAATACCAGTGCAGAGCGGATAATTGCCATTCCCACCCCGCGGTGTTCAGCGAGATCCT
GAGGGTCAGGGTGATAGCCCCGGTGGATGAAGTTGTGATTTCCATCCTGTCGAGTAACGAGGTACAGTCT
GGAAGTGAAATGGTACTTCGGTGCTCTGTGAAAGAGGGGACGAGCCCAATCACGTTTCAGTTTTACAAAG
AAAAGGAGGACAGACCCTTCCACCAAGCGGTCGTGAATGACACCCAAGCGTTTTGGCACAACAAACAAGC
TAGCAAGAAGCAGGAAGGACAGTACTACTGTACAGCCTCCAACAGAGCCAGCAGTATGAGGACCAGTCCC
CGAAGCAGCACTCTTGCAGTCAGAGTCTTCCTTGCCCCATGGAAGAAAGGGCTCATTGCGGTGGTTGTCA
TTGGAGTGGTCATCGCCACCTTAATAGTTGCAGCCAAATGCTACTTCCTGAGGAAAGCCAAGGCCAAACA
GAAACCCGTGGAGATGTCCAGGCCAGCTGCTCCACTTCTGAACTCCAACAGCGAGAAGATTTCTGAGCCT
AGTGTGGAAGCCAACAGCCATTACGGTTATGATGATGTTTCTGGAAATGATGCAGTAAAACCCATAAATC
AAAATAAAGACCCCCAGAACATGGATGTAGAATACACAGAAGTGGAAGTGTCCTCCCTTGAGCCTCACCA
AGCTCTGGGAACGAGAGCCACAGAGACGGTGTACAGTGAGATCCGGAAGGTCGACCCTAATCTCATGGAA
AACAGATACTCTAGAACGGAAGGCTCCCTTAATGGAACTTAAGACAGTCAAGGCAGTGCACGTCCCTGGG
AGGTCGTCCATGTCCCGAGAAGAGCAGCCGATTCCTGGATTGCGAGAGTCCTGTGCACGTATTTATGAGC
CTGTCCCCACCGAAAGCAGTAATCCTTCAGGCCAAGCCATCCAATTTTAAACCCCGCTGCCTTGTTCATG
TTGGGTATACAGAGACTCAGAGGCGCTAGTTAATGGCCAGCCTGACCTATCTTCCTTGTGTTTCGGGGGG
TGAAAGGAGGTTCC
