[The description below was written by a language model from this plasmid's Addgene catalogue record.]
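Description:
pcDNAI Neo mouse PECAM FL is a mammalian expression plasmid built on the Invitrogen pcDNAI Neo backbone (about 7 kb), carrying a cDNA of roughly 2.5 kb for mouse platelet/endothelial cell adhesion molecule 1 (PECAM-1, also known as CD31; gene Pecam1), for a total size of about 9.5 kb. "FL" in the name presumably denotes the full-length form. The insert was placed by restriction cloning between EcoRV at the 5′ end and NsiI at the 3′ end; the record does not say whether those sites survive. Transcription is driven by the CMV promoter, a strong constitutive viral promoter widely used for high-level expression in mammalian cells. The listed sequencing primers (CMV-F and T7 upstream, Sp6 downstream) indicate that T7 and SP6 phage promoter sites flank the cloning region. No epitope tags or reporter fusions are recorded.

In bacteria the plasmid is selected with kanamycin; the copy number is listed as unknown and the origin of replication is not stated. In mammalian cells, the neomycin resistance marker permits G418 selection, so the construct can be used for stable line generation as well as transient transfection. The depositor notes that, compared with the reference GenBank sequence for mouse PECAM-1, the insert has two nucleotide mismatches, both within the 5′ untranslated region and therefore outside the coding sequence. No specific application is recorded, but the design suits expression of mouse PECAM-1 in cultured mammalian cells. No feature table was provided, so further details of the backbone, such as polyadenylation signals, cannot be confirmed.
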