Addgene plasmid #42901: pcDNAI Neo mouse PECAM FL
Depositing lab: Steven Albelda. Depositing organization: University of Pennsylvania.
Backbone
  Vector backbone: pcDNAI Neo
  Backbone manufacturer: Invitrogen
  Backbone size w/o insert (bp): 7000
  Total vector size (bp): 9500
  Vector type: Mammalian Expression
  Selectable markers: Neomycin (select with G418)
Growth in bacteria
  Bacterial resistance: Kanamycin, 50 μg/mL
  Growth temperature: 37°C
  Growth strain: DH5alpha
  Copy number: Unknown
Gene/Insert
  Gene/Insert name: PECAM (alt names: platelet/endothelial cell adhesion molecule 1; PECAM-1; Cd31)
  Species: M. musculus (mouse)
  Insert size (bp): 2534
  GenBank ID: L06039.1 AAA16230.1
  Entrez Gene: Pecam1 (a.k.a. Cd31, PECAM-1, Pecam)
  Promoter: CMV
  Cloning method: Restriction Enzyme; 5′ cloning site EcoRV (unknown if destroyed); 3′ cloning site NsiI (unknown if destroyed)
  Sequencing primers: 5′ CMV-F; T7; 3′ Sp6
Terms and licenses: Academic/Nonprofit Terms; Industry Terms: Not Available to Industry
Depositor comments: Compared to GenBank accession number L06039.1, the PECAM-1 sequence in this plasmid contains 2 nucleotide mismatches in the 5' untranslated region (UTR).
How to cite: pcDNAI Neo mouse PECAM FL was a gift from Steven Albelda (Addgene plasmid # 42901 ; http://n2t.net/addgene:42901 ; RRID:Addgene_42901)
